Addgene plasmid #79437: pT7-EGFP-HseIF4E
Purpose: Expresses EGFP-tagged HseIF4E in Mammalian cells
Depositing lab: Elisa Izaurralde. Depositing organization: Max Planck Institute for Developmental Biology. Publication: Molecular architecture of 4E-BP translational inhibitors bound to eIF4E. Peter D, Igreja C, Weber R, Wohlbold L, Weiler C, Ebertsch L, Weichenrieder O, Izaurralde E. Mol Cell. 2015 Mar 19;57(6):1074-87. doi: 10.1016/j.molcel.2015.01.017. Epub 2015 Feb 19. PubMed 25702871.
Backbone
  Vector backbone: pT7-EGFP-C1
  Backbone manufacturer: Clontech
  Backbone size w/o insert (bp): 4765
  Total vector size (bp): 4783
  Vector type: Mammalian Expression
Growth in bacteria
  Bacterial resistance: Kanamycin, 50 μg/mL
  Growth temperature: 37°C
  Growth strain: DH5alpha
  Copy number: High Copy
Gene/Insert
  Gene/Insert name: HseIF4E (alt name: eukaryotic translation initiation factor 4E)
  Species: H. sapiens (human)
  GenBank ID: NM_001968
  Entrez Gene: EIF4E (a.k.a. AUTS19, CBP, EIF4E1, EIF4EL1, EIF4F, eIF-4E)
  Promoter: CMV
  Tag / fusion protein: EGFP (N terminal on backbone)
  Cloning method: Restriction Enzyme; 5′ cloning site EcoRI (not destroyed); 3′ cloning site BamHI (not destroyed)
  Sequencing primers: 5′ EGFP-forw
Terms and licenses: Academic/Nonprofit Terms; Industry Terms: Not Available to Industry
How to cite: pT7-EGFP-HseIF4E was a gift from Elisa Izaurralde (Addgene plasmid # 79437 ; http://n2t.net/addgene:79437 ; RRID:Addgene_79437)
