[The description below was written by a language model from this plasmid's Addgene catalogue record and pLannotate feature annotations shown in this document.]
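Description:
pT7-EGFP-HseIF4E is a mammalian expression plasmid built on pT7-EGFP-C1, a derivative of the Clontech EGFP-C1 backbone, and encodes human eukaryotic translation initiation factor 4E (EIF4E), the mRNA cap-binding protein, as a fusion with EGFP at its N terminus. The human cytomegalovirus immediate early enhancer and promoter drive transcription. A bacteriophage T7 promoter lies between the CMV promoter and the EGFP start, so the same fusion could in principle also be transcribed by T7 RNA polymerase. The eIF4E coding sequence was inserted between the EcoRI and BamHI sites of the multiple cloning site, directly downstream of and in frame with EGFP, and the transcript ends at an SV40 polyadenylation signal. Short annotated fragments such as the HIV-1 LTR, SV40 large T antigen, ble and bGH poly(A) matches appear to be incidental backbone sequence rather than functional elements.

The plasmid is propagated in E. coli at high copy from a ColE1/pUC-type origin and also carries an f1 origin for single-stranded DNA production. Selection relies on a single Tn5 NeoR/KanR cassette placed behind both a bacterial (bla) promoter and the SV40 enhancer/early promoter, with an HSV TK poly(A) signal. This gives kanamycin resistance in bacteria and can confer G418 resistance in transfected mammalian cells.

The stated purpose is to express EGFP-tagged eIF4E in mammalian cells, and the associated study examined how 4E-BP translational inhibitors bind eIF4E. The fluorescent tag would suit localisation or GFP-based pulldown experiments, although the record does not specify the assays. The catalogue lists a total size of 4,783 bp, whereas the depositor's full sequence is 5,419 nt, which is more consistent with the backbone size plus the roughly 650 bp insert.
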