Features (pLannotate 1.2.2; 17 found; start..end, strand, type, name):
     61..364     +  enhancer       CMV enhancer: human cytomegalovirus immediate early enhancer
    365..568     +  promoter       CMV promoter: human cytomegalovirus (CMV) immediate early promoter
    564..597     +  LTR            5' LTR (truncated) (fragment): truncated 5' long terminal repeat (LTR) from HIV-1
    613..631     +  promoter       T7 promoter: promoter for bacteriophage T7 RNA polymerase
    665..1381    +  CDS            EGFP: EGFP is a basic (constitutively fluorescent) green fluorescent protein published in 1996, derived from Aequorea victoria. It is reported to be a rapidly-maturing weak dimer with moderate acid sensitivity.
   1382..1420    +  misc_feature   MCS (fragment): multiple cloning site
   1421..2071    +  CDS            EIF4E (sequence withheld): IF4E_HUMAN - Also known as EIF4EL1, EIF4F. Experimental evidence at protein level: Swiss-Prot protein existence level 1. Recognizes and binds the 7-methylguanosine-containing mRNA cap during an early step in the initiation of protein synthesis and facilitates ribosome binding by inducing the unwinding of the mRNAs secondary structures (PubMed:16271312, PubMed:22578813). In addition to its role in translation initiation, also acts as a regulator of translation and stability in the cytoplasm (PubMed:24335285). Component of the CYFIP1-EIF4E-FMR1 complex which binds to the mRNA cap and mediates tr
   2100..2184    +  CDS            large T antigen (fragment): large T antigen from SV40 (simian virus 40)
   2207..2328    +  polyA_signal   SV40 poly(A) signal: SV40 polyadenylation signal
   2362..2790    -  rep_origin     f1 ori (sequence partly withheld): f1 bacteriophage origin of replication; arrow indicates direction of (+) strand synthesis
   2817..2921    +  promoter       AmpR promoter: bla
   2923..3280    +  promoter       SV40 promoter: SV40 enhancer and early promoter
   3315..4109    +  CDS            NeoR/KanR: aminoglycoside phosphotransferase from Tn5; aph(3')-II (or nptII); confers resistance to neomycin, kanamycin, and G418 (Geneticin®)
   4130..4282    +  CDS            ble (fragment): BLE_KLEPN - Experimental evidence at protein level: Swiss-Prot protein existence level 1. Binding protein with a strong affinity to the bleomycin family of antibiotics. Binds to CL990; an antimitotic-antibiotic compound. From Klebsiella pneumoniae.
   4341..4388    +  polyA_signal   HSV TK poly(A) signal: herpes simplex virus thymidine kinase polyadenylation signal (Cole and Stacy, 1985)
   4479..4495    -  polyA_signal   bGH poly(A) signal (fragment): bovine growth hormone polyadenylation signal
   4717..5305    +  rep_origin     ori: high-copy-number ColE1/pMB1/pBR322/pUC origin of replication
>Addgene plasmid #79437 | pT7-EGFP-HseIF4E | depositor full sequence | sequence record 148594 | pT7-EGFP-HseIF4E sequence 5419 bps
TAGTTATTAATAGTAATCAATTACGGGGTCATTAGTTCATAGCCCATATATGGAGTTCCGCGTTACATAA
CTTACGGTAAATGGCCCGCCTGGCTGACCGCCCAACGACCCCCGCCCATTGACGTCAATAATGACGTATG
TTCCCATAGTAACGCCAATAGGGACTTTCCATTGACGTCAATGGGTGGAGTATTTACGGTAAACTGCCCA
CTTGGCAGTACATCAAGTGTATCATATGCCAAGTACGCCCCCTATTGACGTCAATGACGGTAAATGGCCC
GCCTGGCATTATGCCCAGTACATGACCTTATGGGACTTTCCTACTTGGCAGTACATCTACGTATTAGTCA
TCGCTATTACCATGGTGATGCGGTTTTGGCAGTACATCAATGGGCGTGGATAGCGGTTTGACTCACGGGG
ATTTCCAAGTCTCCACCCCATTGACGTCAATGGGAGTTTGTTTTGGCACCAAAATCAACGGGACTTTCCA
AAATGTCGTAACAACTCCGCCCCATTGACGCAAATGGGCGGTAGGCGTGTACGGTGGGAGGTCTATATAA
GCAGAGCTCTCTGGCTAACTAGAGAACCCACTGCTTACTGGCTTATCGAAATTAATACGACTCACTATAG
GGAGACCCAAGCTCTAGCGCTACCGGTCGCCACCATGGTGAGCAAGGGCGAGGAGCTGTTCACCGGGGTG
GTGCCCATCCTGGTCGAGCTGGACGGCGACGTAAACGGCCACAAGTTCAGCGTGTCCGGCGAGGGCGAGG
GCGATGCCACCTACGGCAAGCTGACCCTGAAGTTCATCTGCACCACCGGCAAGCTGCCCGTGCCCTGGCC
CACCCTCGTGACCACCCTGACCTACGGCGTGCAGTGCTTCAGCCGCTACCCCGACCACATGAAGCAGCAC
GACTTCTTCAAGTCCGCCATGCCCGAAGGCTACGTCCAGGAGCGCACCATCTTCTTCAAGGACGACGGCA
ACTACAAGACCCGCGCCGAGGTGAAGTTCGAGGGCGACACCCTGGTGAACCGCATCGAGCTGAAGGGCAT
CGACTTCAAGGAGGACGGCAACATCCTGGGGCACAAGCTGGAGTACAACTACAACAGCCACAACGTCTAT
ATCATGGCCGACAAGCAGAAGAACGGCATCAAGGTGAACTTCAAGATCCGCCACAACATCGAGGACGGCA
GCGTGCAGCTCGCCGACCACTACCAGCAGAACACCCCCATCGGCGACGGCCCCGTGCTGCTGCCCGACAA
CCACTACCTGAGCACCCAGTCCGCCCTGAGCAAAGACCCCAACGAGAAGCGCGATCACATGGTCCTGCTG
GAGTTCGTGACCGCCGCCGGGATCACTCTCGGCATGGACGAGCTGTACAAGTCCGGACTCAGATCTCGAG
CTCAAGCTTCGAATTCTGCA
[651 nt withheld, positions 1421-2071]
TAACCGGGATCCACCGGATCTAGATAACTGATCATAATCAGCCATACCACATTTGTAGAGGTTTTACTTG
CTTTAAAAAACCTCCCACACCTCCCCCTGAACCTGAAACATAAAATGAATGCAATTGTTGTTGTTAACTT
GTTTATTGCAGCTTATAATGGTTACAAATAAAGCAATAGCATCACAAATTTCACAAATAAAGCATTTTTT
TCACTGCATTCTAGTTGTGGTTTGTCCAAACTCATCAATGTATCTTAACGCGTAAATTGTAAGCGTTAAT
ATTTTGTTAAAATTCGCGTTAAATTTTTGTTAAATCAGCTCATTTTTTAACCAATAGGCCGAAATCGGCA
AAATCCCTTATAAATCAAAAGAATAGACCGAGATAGGGT
[37 nt withheld, positions 2461-2497]
AAAGAACGTGGACTCCAACGTCAAAGG
[49 nt withheld, positions 2525-2573]
T
[91 nt withheld, positions 2575-2665]
G
[124 nt withheld, positions 2667-2790]
CAGGTGGCACTTTTCGGGGAAATGTGCGCGGAACCCCTATTTGTTTATTTTTCTAAATACATTCAAATAT
GTATCCGCTCATGAGACAATAACCCTGATAAATGCTTCAATAATATTGAAAAAGGAAGAGTCCTGAGGCG
GAAAGAACCAGCTGTGGAATGTGTGTCAGTTAGGGTGTGGAAAGTCCCCAGGCTCCCCAGCAGGCAGAAG
TATGCAAAGCATGCATCTCAATTAGTCAGCAACCAGGTGTGGAAAGTCCCCAGGCTCCCCAGCAGGCAGA
AGTATGCAAAGCATGCATCTCAATTAGTCAGCAACCATAGTCCCGCCCCTAACTCCGCCCATCCCGCCCC
TAACTCCGCCCAGTTCCGCCCATTCTCCGCCCCATGGCTGACTAATTTTTTTTATTTATGCAGAGGCCGA
GGCCGCCTCGGCCTCTGAGCTATTCCAGAAGTAGTGAGGAGGCTTTTTTGGAGGCCTAGGCTTTTGCAAA
GATCGATCAAGAGACAGGATGAGGATCGTTTCGCATGATTGAACAAGATGGATTGCACGCAGGTTCTCCG
GCCGCTTGGGTGGAGAGGCTATTCGGCTATGACTGGGCACAACAGACAATCGGCTGCTCTGATGCCGCCG
TGTTCCGGCTGTCAGCGCAGGGGCGCCCGGTTCTTTTTGTCAAGACCGACCTGTCCGGTGCCCTGAATGA
ACTGCAAGACGAGGCAGCGCGGCTATCGTGGCTGGCCACGACGGGCGTTCCTTGCGCAGCTGTGCTCGAC
GTTGTCACTGAAGCGGGAAGGGACTGGCTGCTATTGGGCGAAGTGCCGGGGCAGGATCTCCTGTCATCTC
ACCTTGCTCCTGCCGAGAAAGTATCCATCATGGCTGATGCAATGCGGCGGCTGCATACGCTTGATCCGGC
TACCTGCCCATTCGACCACCAAGCGAAACATCGCATCGAGCGAGCACGTACTCGGATGGAAGCCGGTCTT
GTCGATCAGGATGATCTGGACGAAGAGCATCAGGGGCTCGCGCCAGCCGAACTGTTCGCCAGGCTCAAGG
CGAGCATGCCCGACGGCGAGGATCTCGTCGTGACCCATGGCGATGCCTGCTTGCCGAATATCATGGTGGA
AAATGGCCGCTTTTCTGGATTCATCGACTGTGGCCGGCTGGGTGTGGCGGACCGCTATCAGGACATAGCG
TTGGCTACCCGTGATATTGCTGAAGAGCTTGGCGGCGAATGGGCTGACCGCTTCCTCGTGCTTTACGGTA
TCGCCGCTCCCGATTCGCAGCGCATCGCCTTCTATCGCCTTCTTGACGAGTTCTTCTGAGCGGGACTCTG
GGGTTCGAAATGACCGACCAAGCGACGCCCAACCTGCCATCACGAGATTTCGATTCCACCGCCGCCTTCT
ATGAAAGGTTGGGCTTCGGAATCGTTTTCCGGGACGCCGGCTGGATGATCCTCCAGCGCGGGGATCTCAT
GCTGGAGTTCTTCGCCCACCCTAGGGGGAGGCTAACTGAAACACGGAAGGAGACAATACCGGAAGGAACC
CGCGCTATGACGGCAATAAAAAGACAGAATAAAACGCACGGTGTTGGGTCGTTTGTTCATAAACGCGGGG
TTCGGTCCCAGGGCTGGCACTCTGTCGATACCCCACCGAGACCCCATTGGGGCCAATACGCCCGCGTTTC
TTCCTTTTCCCCACCCCACCCCCCAAGTTCGGGTGAAGGCCCAGGGCTCGCAGCCAACGTCGGGGCGGCA
GGCCCTGCCATAGCCTCAGGTTACTCATATATACTTTAGATTGATTTAAAACTTCATTTTTAATTTAAAA
GGATCTAGGTGAAGATCCTTTTTGATAATCTCATGACCAAAATCCCTTAACGTGAGTTTTCGTTCCACTG
AGCGTCAGACCCCGTAGAAAAGATCAAAGGATCTTCTTGAGATCCTTTTTTTCTGCGCGTAATCTGCTGC
TTGCAAACAAAAAAACCACCGCTACCAGCGGTGGTTTGTTTGCCGGATCAAGAGCTACCAACTCTTTTTC
CGAAGGTAACTGGCTTCAGCAGAGCGCAGATACCAAATACTGTCCTTCTAGTGTAGCCGTAGTTAGGCCA
CCACTTCAAGAACTCTGTAGCACCGCCTACATACCTCGCTCTGCTAATCCTGTTACCAGTGGCTGCTGCC
AGTGGCGATAAGTCGTGTCTTACCGGGTTGGACTCAAGACGATAGTTACCGGATAAGGCGCAGCGGTCGG
GCTGAACGGGGGGTTCGTGCACACAGCCCAGCTTGGAGCGAACGACCTACACCGAACTGAGATACCTACA
GCGTGAGCTATGAGAAAGCGCCACGCTTCCCGAAGGGAGAAAGGCGGACAGGTATCCGGTAAGCGGCAGG
GTCGGAACAGGAGAGCGCACGAGGGAGCTTCCAGGGGGAAACGCCTGGTATCTTTATAGTCCTGTCGGGT
TTCGCCACCTCTGACTTGAGCGTCGATTTTTGTGATGCTCGTCAGGGGGGCGGAGCCTATGGAAAAACGC
CAGCAACGCGGCCTTTTTACGGTTCCTGGCCTTTTGCTGGCCTTTTGCTCACATGTTCTTTCCTGCGTTA
TCCCCTGATTCTGTGGATAACCGTATTACCGCCATGCAT
