>Addgene plasmid #79437 | pT7-EGFP-HseIF4E | addgene partial sequence | sequence record 153178 | EGFP-C 5'-CATGGTCCTGCTGGAGTTCGTG-3'
TGGACGAGCTGTACAAGTCCGGACTCAGATCTCGAGCTCAAGCTTCGAATTCTGCA
[651 nt withheld, positions 57-707]
TAACCGGGATCCACCGGATCTAGATAACTGATCATAATCAGCCATACCACATTTGTAGAGGTTTTACTTG
CTTTAAAAAACCTCCCACACCTCCCCCTGAACCTGAAACATAAAATGAATGCAATTGTTGTTGTTAACTT
GTTTATTGCAGCTTATAATGGTTACAAATAAAGCAATAGCATCACAAATTTCACAAATAAAGCATTTTTT
TCACTGCATTCTAGTTGTGGTTTGTCCAAACTCATCAATGTATCTTAACGCGTAAATTGTAAGCGTTAAT
ATTTTGTTAAA
