>Addgene plasmid #79437 | pT7-EGFP-HseIF4E | addgene partial sequence | sequence record 153180 | EBV-rev 5'-GTGGTTTGTCCAAACTCATC-3'
AATTGTAAGCGTTAATATTTTGTTAAAATTCGCGTTAAATTTTTGTTAAATCAGCTCATTTTTTAACCAA
TAGGCCGAAATCGGCAAAATCCCTTATAAATCAAAAGAATAGACCGAGATAGGGT
[37 nt withheld, positions 126-162]
AAAGAACGTGGACTCCAACGTCAAAGG
[49 nt withheld, positions 190-238]
T
[91 nt withheld, positions 240-330]
G
[124 nt withheld, positions 332-455]
CAGGTGGCACTTTTCGGGGAAATGTGCGCGGAACCCCTATTTGTTTATTTTTCTAAATACATTCAAATAT
GTATCCGCTCATGAGACAATAACCCTGATAAATGCTTCAATAATATTGAAAAAGGAAGAGTCCTGAGGCG
GAAAGAACCAGCTGTGGAATGTGTGTCAGTTAGGGTGTGGAAAGTCCCCAGGCTCCCCAGCAGGCAGAAG
TATGCAAAGCATGCATCTCAATTAGTCAGCAACCAGGTGTGGAAAGTCCCCAGGCTCCCCAGCAGGCAGA
AGTATGCAAAGCATGCATCTCAATTAGTCAGCAACCATAGTCCCGCCCCTAACTCCGCCCATCCCGCCCC
TAACTCCGCCCAGTTCCGCCCATTCTCCGCCCCATGGCTGACTAATTTTTTTTATTTATGCAGAGGCCGA
GGCCGCCTCGGCCTCTGAGCTATTCCAGAAGTAGTGAGGAGGCTTTTTTGGAGGCCTAGGCTTTTGCAAA
GATCGATCAAGAGACAGGATGAGGATCGTTTCGCATGATTGAACAAGATGGATTGCACGCAGGTTCTCCG
